>Addgene plasmid #131822 | p5xUAS-Flag-NPM1wt | addgene full sequence | sequence record 263806 | Addgene NGS Result
CCAAGTTGACCAGTGCCGTTCCGGTGCTCACCGCGCGCGACGTCGCCGGAGCGGTCGAGTTCTGGACCGA
CCGGCTCGGGTTCTCCCGGGACTTCGTGGAGGACGACTTCGCCGGTGTGGTCCGGGACGACGTGACCCTG
TTCATCAGCGCGGTCCAGGACCAGGTGGTGCCGGACAACACCCTGGCCTGGGTGTGGGTGCGCGGCCTGG
ACGAGCTGTACGCCGAGTGGTCGGAGGTCGTGTCCACGAACTTCCGGGACGCCTCCGGGCCGGCCATGAC
CGAGATCGGCGAGCAGCCGTGGGGGCGGGAGTTCGCCCTGCGCGACCCGGCCGGCAACTGCGTGCACTTC
GTGGCCGAGGAGCAGGACTGACACGTGCTACGAGATTTCGATTCCACCGCCGCCTTCTATGAAAGGTTGG
GCTTCGGAATCGTTTTCCGGGACGCCGGCTGGATGATCCTCCAGCGCGGGGATCTCATGCTGGAGTTCTT
CGCCCACCCCAACTTGTTTATTGCAGCTTATAATGGTTACAAATAAAGCAATAGCATCACAAATTTCACA
AATAAAGCATTTTTTTCACTGCATTCTAGTTGTGGTTTGTCCAAACTCATCAATGTATCTTATCATGTCT
GTATACCGTCGACCTCTAGCTAGAGCTTGGCGTAATCATGGTCATAGCTGTTTCCTGTGTGAAATTGTTA
TCCGCTCACAATTCCACACAACATACGAGCCGGAAGCATAAAGTGTAAAGCCTGGGGTGCCTAATGAGTG
AGCTAACTCACATTAATTGCGTTGCGCTCACTGCCCGCTTTCCAGTCGGGAAACCTGTCGTGCCAGCTGC
ATTAATGAATCGGCCAACGCGCGGGGAGAGGCGGTTTGCGTATTGGGCGCTCTTCCGCTTCCTCGCTCAC
TGACTCGCTGCGCTCGGTCGTTCGGCTGCGGCGAGCGGTATCAGCTCACTCAAAGGCGGTAATACGGTTA
TCCACAGAATCAGGGGATAACGCAGGAAAGAACATGTGAGCAAAAGGCCAGCAAAAGGCCAGGAACCGTA
AAAAGGCCGCGTTGCTGGCGTTTTTCCATAGGCTCCGCCCCCCTGACGAGCATCACAAAAATCGACGCTC
AAGTCAGAGGTGGCGAAACCCGACAGGACTATAAAGATACCAGGCGTTTCCCCCTGGAAGCTCCCTCGTG
CGCTCTCCTGTTCCGACCCTGCCGCTTACCGGATACCTGTCCGCCTTTCTCCCTTCGGGAAGCGTGGCGC
TTTCTCATAGCTCACGCTGTAGGTATCTCAGTTCGGTGTAGGTCGTTCGCTCCAAGCTGGGCTGTGTGCA
CGAACCCCCCGTTCAGCCCGACCGCTGCGCCTTATCCGGTAACTATCGTCTTGAGTCCAACCCGGTAAGA
CACGACTTATCGCCACTGGCAGCAGCCACTGGTAACAGGATTAGCAGAGCGAGGTATGTAGGCGGTGCTA
CAGAGTTCTTGAAGTGGTGGCCTAACTACGGCTACACTAGAAGAACAGTATTTGGTATCTGCGCTCTGCT
GAAGCCAGTTACCTTCGGAAAAAGAGTTGGTAGCTCTTGATCCGGCAAACAAACCACCGCTGGTAGCGGT
GGTTTTTTTGTTTGCAAGCAGCAGATTACGCGCAGAAAAAAAGGATCTCAAGAAGATCCTTTGATCTTTT
CTACGGGGTCTGACGCTCAGTGGAACGAAAACTCACGTTAAGGGATTTTGGTCATGAGATTATCAAAAAG
GATCTTCACCTAGATCCTTTTAAATTAAAAATGAAGTTTTAAATCAATCTAAAGTATATATGAGTAAACT
TGGTCTGACAGTTACCAATGCTTAATCAGTGAGGCACCTATCTCAGCGATCTGTCTATTTCGTTCATCCA
TAGTTGCCTGACTCCCCGTCGTGTAGATAACTACGATACGGGAGGGCTTACCATCTGGCCCCAGTGCTGC
AATGATACCGCGAGACCCACGCTCACCGGCTCCAGATTTATCAGCAATAAACCAGCCAGCCGGAAGGGCC
GAGCGCAGAAGTGGTCCTGCAACTTTATCCGCCTCCATCCAGTCTATTAATTGTTGCCGGGAAGCTAGAG
TAAGTAGTTCGCCAGTTAATAGTTTGCGCAACGTTGTTGCCATTGCTACAGGCATCGTGGTGTCACGCTC
GTCGTTTGGTATGGCTTCATTCAGCTCCGGTTCCCAACGATCAAGGCGAGTTACATGATCCCCCATGTTG
TGCAAAAAAGCGGTTAGCTCCTTCGGTCCTCCGATCGTTGTCAGAAGTAAGTTGGCCGCAGTGTTATCAC
TCATGGTTATGGCAGCACTGCATAATTCTCTTACTGTCATGCCATCCGTAAGATGCTTTTCTGTGACTGG
TGAGTACTCAACCAAGTCATTCTGAGAATAGTGTATGCGGCGACCGAGTTGCTCTTGCCCGGCGTCAATA
CGGGATAATACCGCGCCACATAGCAGAACTTTAAAAGTGCTCATCATTGGAAAACGTTCTTCGGGGCGAA
AACTCTCAAGGATCTTACCGCTGTTGAGATCCAGTTCGATGTAACCCACTCGTGCACCCAACTGATCTTC
AGCATCTTTTACTTTCACCAGCGTTTCTGGGTGAGCAAAAACAGGAAGGCAAAATGCCGCAAAAAAGGGA
ATAAGGGCGACACGGAAATGTTGAATACTCATACTCTTCCTTTTTCAATATTATTGAAGCATTTATCAGG
GTTATTGTCTCATGAGCGGATACATATTTGAATGTATTTAGAAAAATAAACAAATAGGGGTTCCGCGCAC
ATTTCCCCGAAAAGTGCCACCTGACGTCGACGGATCGGGAGATCTCCCGATCCCCTATGGTGCACTCTCA
GTACAATCTGCTCTGATGCCGCATAGTTAAGCCAGTATCTGCTCCCTGCTTGTGTGTTGGAGGTCGCTGA
GTAGTGCGCGAGCAAAATTTAAGCTACAACAAGGCAAGGCTTGACCGACAATTGCATGAAGAATCTGCTT
AGGGTTAGGCGTTTTGCGCTGCTTCGCGATGTACGGGCCAGATATACGCGTTGACATTGATTATTGACTA
GTTATTAATAGTAATCAATTACGGGGTCATTAGTTCATAGCCCATATATGGAGTTCCGCGTTACATAACT
TACGGTAAATGGCCCGCCTGGCTGACCGCCCAACGACCCCCGCCCATTGACGTCAATAATGACGTATGTT
CCCATAGTAACGCCAATAGGGACTTTCCATTGACGTCAATGGGTGGAGTATTTACGGTAAACTGCCCACT
TGGCAGTACATCAAGTGTATCATATGCCAAGTACGCCCCCTATTGACGTCAATGACGGTAAATGGCCCGC
CTGGCATTATGCCCAGTACATGACCTTATGGGACTTTCCTACTTGGCAGTACATCTACGTATTAGTCATC
GCTATTACCATGGTGATGCGGTTTTGGCAGTACATCAATGGGCGTGGATAGCGGTTTGACTCACGGGGAT
TTCCAAGTCTCCACCCCATTGACGTCAATGGGAGTTTGTTTTGGCACCAAAATCAACGGGACTTTCCAAA
ATGTCGTAACAACTCCGCCCCATTGACGCAAATGGGCGGTAGGCGTGTACGGTGGGAGGTCTATATAAGC
AGCGCGTTTTGCCTGTACTGGGTCTCTCTGGTTAGACCAGATCTGAGCCTGGGAGCTCTCTGGCTAACTA
GGGAACCCACTGCTTAAGCCTCAATAAAGCTTGCCTTGAGTGCTTCAAGTAGTGTGTGCCCGTCTGTTGT
GTGACTCTGGTAACTAGAGATCCCTCAGACCCTTTTAGTCAGTGTGGAAAATCTCTAGCAGTGGCGCCCG
AACAGGGACTTGAAAGCGAAAGGGAAACCAGAGGAGCTCTCTCGACGCAGGACTCGGCTTGCTGAAGCGC
GCACGGCAAGAGGCGAGGGGCGGCGACTGGTGAGTACGCCAAAAATTTTGACTAGCGGAGGCTAGAAGGA
GAGAGATGGGTGCGAGAGCGTCAGTATTAAGCGGGGGAGAATTAGATCGCGATGGGAAAAAATTCGGTTA
AGGCCAGGGGGAAAGAAAAAATATAAATTAAAACATATAGTATGGGCAAGCAGGGAGCTAGAACGATTCG
CAGTTAATCCTGGCCTGTTAGAAACATCAGAAGGCTGTAGACAAATACTGGGACAGCTACAACCATCCCT
TCAGACAGGATCAGAAGAACTTAGATCATTATATAATACAGTAGCAACCCTCTATTGTGTGCATCAAAGG
ATAGAGATAAAAGACACCAAGGAAGCTTTAGACAAGATAGAGGAAGAGCAAAACAAAAGTAAGACCACCG
CACAGCAAGCGGCCGCTGATCTTCAGACCTGGAGGAGGAGATATGAGGGACAATTGGAGAAGTGAATTAT
ATAAATATAAAGTAGTAAAAATTGAACCATTAGGAGTAGCACCCACCAAGGCAAAGAGAAGAGTGGTGCA
GAGAGAAAAAAGAGCAGTGGGAATAGGAGCTTTGTTCCTTGGGTTCTTGGGAGCAGCAGGAAGCACTATG
GGCGCAGCGTCAATGACGCTGACGGTACAGGCCAGACAATTATTGTCTGGTATAGTGCAGCAGCAGAACA
ATTTGCTGAGGGCTATTGAGGCGCAACAGCATCTGTTGCAACTCACAGTCTGGGGCATCAAGCAGCTCCA
GGCAAGAATCCTGGCTGTGGAAAGATACCTAAAGGATCAACAGCTCCTGGGGATTTGGGGTTGCTCTGGA
AAACTCATTTGCACCACTGCTGTGCCTTGGAATGCTAGTTGGAGTAATAAATCTCTGGAACAGATTTGGA
ATCACACGACCTGGATGGAGTGGGACAGAGAAATTAACAATTACACAAGCTTAATACACTCCTTAATTGA
AGAATCGCAAAACCAGCAAGAAAAGAATGAACAAGAATTATTGGAATTAGATAAATGGGCAAGTTTGTGG
AATTGGTTTAACATAACAAATTGGCTGTGGTATATAAAATTATTCATAATGATAGTAGGAGGCTTGGTAG
GTTTAAGAATAGTTTTTGCTGTACTTTCTATAGTGAATAGAGTTAGGCAGGGATATTCACCATTATCGTT
TCAGACCCACCTCCCAACCCCGAGGGGACCCGACAGGCCCGAAGGAATAGAAGAAGAAGGTGGAGAGAGA
GACAGAGACAGATCCATTCGATTAGTGAACGGATCGGCACTGCGTGCGCCAATTCTGCAGACAAATGGCA
GTATTCATCCACAATTTTAAAAGAAAAGGGGGGATTGGGGGGTACAGTGCAGGGGAAAGAATAGTAGACA
TAATAGCAACAGACATACAAACTAAAGAATTACAAAAACAAATTACAAAAATTCAAAATTTTCGGGTTTA
TTACAGGGACAGCAGAGATCCAGTTTGGTTAATTAATAGCTTGCATGCTTGCAGGTCGGAGTACTGTCCT
CCGAGCGGAGTACTGTCCTCCGAGCGGAGTACTGTCCTCCGAGCGGAGTACTGTCCTCCGAGCGGAGTAC
TGTCCTCCGAGCGGAGTACTGTCCTCCGAGCGGAGACTCTAGCGGGTATATAATGAGATCCAGTTATCCA
TCGCAGCTTGGATACACGCCGCCCACGTGAAGGCTGCCGACCCCGGGGGTGGACCATCCGGATCCGCCAC
CATGGATTACAAGGATGACGACGATAAGACCGGTATGGAAGATTCGATGGACATGGACATGAGCCCCCTG
AGGCCCCAGAACTATCTTTTCGGTTGTGAACTAAAGGCCGACAAAGATTATCACTTTAAGGTGGATAATG
ATGAAAATGAGCACCAGTTATCTTTAAGAACGGTCAGTTTAGGGGCTGGTGCAAAGGATGAGTTGCACAT
TGTTGAAGCAGAGGCAATGAATTACGAAGGCAGTCCAATTAAAGTAACACTGGCAACTTTGAAAATGTCT
GTACAGCCAACGGTTTCCCTTGGGGGCTTTGAAATAACACCACCAGTGGTCTTAAGGTTGAAGTGTGGTT
CAGGGCCAGTGCATATTAGTGGACAGCACTTAGTAGCTGTGGAGGAAGATGCAGAGTCAGAAGATGAAGA
GGAGGAGGATGTGAAACTCTTAAGTATATCTGGAAAGCGGTCTGCCCCTGGAGGTGGTAGCAAGGTTCCA
CAGAAAAAAGTAAAACTTGCTGCTGATGAAGATGATGACGATGATGATGAAGAGGATGATGATGAAGATG
ATGATGATGATGATTTTGATGATGAGGAAGCTGAAGAAAAAGCGCCAGTGAAGAAATCTATACGAGATAC
TCCAGCCAAAAATGCACAAAAGTCAAATCAGAATGGAAAAGACTCAAAACCATCATCAACACCAAGATCA
AAAGGACAAGAATCCTTCAAGAAACAGGAAAAAACTCCTAAAACACCAAAAGGACCTAGTTCTGTAGAAG
ACATTAAAGCAAAAATGCAAGCAAGTATAGAAAAAGGTGGTTCTCTTCCCAAAGTGGAAGCCAAATTCAT
CAATTATGTGAAGAATTGCTTCCGGATGACTGACCAAGAGGCTATTCAAGATCTCTGGCAGTGGAGGAAG
TCTCTTTAAGAAAATAGACCGGTTAGTCTAGAGATCCGCGGCCGCATCGATTCGACCCTGTGGAATGTGT
GTCAGTTAGGGTGTGGAAAGTCCCCAGGCTCCCCAGCAGGCAGAAGTATGCAAAGCATGCATCTCAATTA
GTCAGCAACCAGGTGTGGAAAGTCCCCAGGCTCCCCAGCAGGCAGAAGTATGCAAAGCATGCATCTCAAT
TAGTCAGCAACCATAGTCCCGCCCCTAACTCCGCCCATCCCGCCCCTAACTCCGCCCAGTTCCGCCCATT
CTCCGCCCCATGGCTGACTAATTTTTTTTATTTATGCAGAGGCCGAGGCCGCCTCGGCCTCTGAGCTATT
CCAGAAGTAGTGAGGAGGCTTTTTTGGAGGCCTAGGCTTTTGCAAAAAGCTTACCATGACCGAGTACAAG
CCCACGGTGCGCCTCGCCACCCGCGACGACGTCCCCAGGGCCGTACGCACCCTCGCCGCCGCGTTCGCCG
ACTACCCCGCCACGCGCCACACCGTCGATCCGGACCGCCACATCGAGCGGGTCACCGAGCTGCAAGAACT
CTTCCTCACGCGCGTCGGGCTCGACATCGGCAAGGTGTGGGTCGCGGACGACGGCGCCGCGGTGGCGGTC
TGGACCACGCCGGAGAGCGTCGAAGCGGGGGCGGTGTTCGCCGAGATCGGCCCGCGCATGGCCGAGTTGA
GCGGTTCCCGGCTGGCCGCGCAGCAACAGATGGAAGGCCTCCTGGCGCCGCACCGGCCCAAGGAGCCCGC
GTGGTTCCTGGCCACCGTCGGCGTCTCGCCCGACCACCAGGGCAAGGGTCTGGGCAGCGCCGTCGTGCTC
CCCGGAGTGGAGGCGGCCGAGCGCGCCGGGGTGCCCGCCTTCCTGGAGACCTCCGCGCCCCGCAACCTCC
CCTTCTACGAGCGGCTCGGCTTCACCGTCACCGCCGACGTCGAGGTGCCCGAAGGACCGCGCACCTGGTG
CATGACCCGCAAGCCCGGTGCCTGACGCCCGCCCCACGACCCGCAGCGCCCGACCGAAAGGAGCGCACGA
CCCCATGCATCGATTAGTCCAATTTGTTAAAGACAGGATAACCTCGAGGGCGCGCCGAATTCGATATCAA
GCTTATCGATAATCAACCTCTGGATTACAAAATTTGTGAAAGATTGACTGGTATTCTTAACTATGTTGCT
CCTTTTACGCTATGTGGATACGCTGCTTTAATGCCTTTGTATCATGCTATTGCTTCCCGTATGGCTTTCA
TTTTCTCCTCCTTGTATAAATCCTGGTTGCTGTCTCTTTATGAGGAGTTGTGGCCCGTTGTCAGGCAACG
TGGCGTGGTGTGCACTGTGTTTGCTGACGCAACCCCCACTGGTTGGGGCATTGCCACCACCTGTCAGCTC
CTTTCCGGGACTTTCGCTTTCCCCCTCCCTATTGCCACGGCGGAACTCATCGCCGCCTGCCTTGCCCGCT
GCTGGACAGGGGCTCGGCTGTTGGGCACTGACAATTCCGTGGTGTTGTCGGGGAAATCATCGTCCTTTCC
TTGGCTGCTCGCCTGTGTTGCCACCTGGATTCTGCGCGGGACGTCCTTCTGCTACGTCCCTTCGGCCCTC
AATCCAGCGGACCTTCCTTCCCGCGGCCTGCTGCCGGCTCTGCGGCCTCTTCCGCGTCTTCGCCTTCGCC
CTCAGACGAGTCGGATCTCCCTTTGGGCCGCCTCCCCGCATCGATACCGTCGACCTCGAGACCTAGAAAA
ACATGGAGCAATCACAAGTAGCAATACAGCAGCTACCAATGCTGATTGTGCCTGGCTAGAAGCACAAGAG
GAGGAGGAGGTGGGTTTTCCAGTCACACCTCAGGTACCTTTAAGACCAATGACTTACAAGGCAGCTGTAG
ATCTTAGCCACTTTTTAAAAGAAAAGGGGGGACTGGAAGGGCTAATTCACTCCCAACGAAGACAAGATAT
CCTTGATCTGTGGATCTACCACACACAAGGCTACTTCCCTGATTGGCAGAACTACACACCAGGGCCAGGG
ATCAGATATCCACTGACCTTTGGATGGTGCTACAAGCTAGTACCAGTTGAGCAAGAGAAGGTAGAAGAAG
CCAATGAAGGAGAGAACACCCGCTTGTTACACCCTGTGAGCCTGCATGGGATGGATGACCCGGAGAGAGA
AGTATTAGAGTGGAGGTTTGACAGCCGCCTAGCATTTCATCACATGGCCCGAGAGCTGCATCCGGACTGT
ACTGGGTCTCTCTGGTTAGACCAGATCTGAGCCTGGGAGCTCTCTGGCTAACTAGGGAACCCACTGCTTA
AGCCTCAATAAAGCTTGCCTTGAGTGCTTCAAGTAGTGTGTGCCCGTCTGTTGTGTGACTCTGGTAACTA
GAGATCCCTCAGACCCTTTTAGTCAGTGTGGAAAATCTCTAGCAGGGCCCGTTTAAACCCGCTGATCAGC
CTCGACTGTGCCTTCTAGTTGCCAGCCATCTGTTGTTTGCCCCTCCCCCGTGCCTTCCTTGACCCTGGAA
GGTGCCACTCCCACTGTCCTTTCCTAATAAAATGAGGAAATTGCATCGCATTGTCTGAGTAGGTGTCATT
CTATTCTGGGGGGTGGGGTGGGGCAGGACAGCAAGGGGGAGGATTGGGAAGACAATAGCAGGCATGCTGG
GGATGCGGTGGGCTCTATGGCTTCTGAGGCGGAAAGAACCAGCTGGGGCTCTAGGGGGTATCCCC
[124 nt withheld, positions 9306-9429]
C
[91 nt withheld, positions 9431-9521]
A
[49 nt withheld, positions 9523-9571]
CCTTTGACGTTGGAGTCCACGTTCTTT
[37 nt withheld, positions 9599-9635]
ACCCTATCTCGGTCTATTCTTTTGATTTATAAGGGATTTTGCCGATTTCGGCCTATTGGTTAAAAAATGA
GCTGATTTAACAAAAATTTAACGCGAATTAATTCTGTGGAATGTGTGTCAGTTAGGGTGTGGAAAGTCCC
CAGGCTCCCCAGCAGGCAGAAGTATGCAAAGCATGCATCTCAATTAGTCAGCAACCAGGTGTGGAAAGTC
CCCAGGCTCCCCAGCAGGCAGAAGTATGCAAAGCATGCATCTCAATTAGTCAGCAACCATAGTCCCGCCC
CTAACTCCGCCCATCCCGCCCCTAACTCCGCCCAGTTCCGCCCATTCTCCGCCCCATGGCTGACTAATTT
TTTTTATTTATGCAGAGGCCGAGGCCGCCTCTGCCTCTGAGCTATTCCAGAAGTAGTGAGGAGGCTTTTT
TGGAGGCCTAGGCTTTTGCAAAAAGCTCCCGGGAGCTTGTATATCCATTTTCGGATCTGATCAGCACGTG
TTGACAATTAATCATCGGCATAGTATATCGGCATAGTATAATACGACAAGGTGAGGAACTAAACCATGG
Features (pLannotate 1.2.2; 35 found; start..end, strand, type, name):
    381..506     +  CDS            ble (fragment): BLE_KLEPN - Experimental evidence at protein level: Swiss-Prot protein existence level 1. Binding protein with a strong affinity to the bleomycin family of antibiotics. Binds to CL990; an antimitotic-antibiotic compound. From Klebsiella pneumoniae.
    501..622     +  polyA_signal   SV40 poly(A) signal: SV40 polyadenylation signal
    695..711     -  protein_bind   lac operator: The lac repressor binds to the lac operator to inhibit transcription in E. coli. This inhibition can be relieved by adding lactose or isopropyl-β-D-thiogalactopyranoside (IPTG). lac repressor encoded by lacI
    719..749     -  promoter       lac promoter: promoter for the E. coli lac operon
    764..785     -  protein_bind   CAP binding site: CAP binding activates transcription in the presence of cAMP. E. coli catabolite activator protein
    798..890     -  CDS            lacI (fragment): lac repressor; lacI; The lac repressor binds to the lac operator to inhibit transcription in E. coli. This inhibition can be relieved by adding lactose or isopropyl-β-D-thiogalactopyranoside (IPTG).
   1073..1661    -  rep_origin     ori: high-copy-number ColE1/pMB1/pBR322/pUC origin of replication
   1832..2692    -  CDS            AmpR: β-lactamase; bla; confers resistance to ampicillin, carbenicillin, and related antibiotics
   2693..2797    -  promoter       AmpR promoter: bla
   2856..2908    -  misc_feature   bom (fragment): basis of mobility region from pBR322
   3063..3442    +  enhancer       CMV enhancer: human cytomegalovirus immediate early enhancer
   3443..3642    +  promoter       CMV promoter: human cytomegalovirus (CMV) immediate early promoter
   3660..3840    +  LTR            5' LTR (truncated): truncated 5' long terminal repeat (LTR) from HIV-1
   3887..4012    +  misc_feature   HIV-1 Ψ: packaging signal of human immunodeficiency virus type 1
   3996..4359    +  CDS            HIV-1 gag (fragment): gag protein from human immunodeficiency virus 1; gag
   4505..4738    +  misc_feature   RRE: The Rev response element (RRE) of HIV-1 allows for Rev-dependent mRNA export from the nucleus to the cytoplasm.
   5115..5215    +  CDS            Rev (fragment): human immunodeficiency virus 1 (HIV-1) Rev protein; rev; enhances nuclear export of unspliced and incompletely spliced viral mRNAs
   5265..5382    +  misc_feature   cPPT/CTS: central polypurine tract and central termination sequence of HIV-1
   5447..5541    +  protein_bind   5X UAS: five tandem copies of the "ScaI site" 17-mer CGGAGTACTGTCCTCCG, an upstream activating sequence (UAS) that efficiently binds yeast Gal4 (Webster et al., 1988; Pfeiffer et al., 2010) GAL4
   5542..5565    +  protein_bind   5X UAS (fragment): five tandem copies of the "ScaI site" 17-mer CGGAGTACTGTCCTCCG, an upstream activating sequence (UAS) that efficiently binds yeast Gal4 (Webster et al., 1988; Pfeiffer et al., 2010) GAL4
   5599..5659    +  misc_feature   pol region (fragment): Moloney murine leukemia virus (MMLV) pol region containing the splice acceptor site
   5675..5699    +  CDS            3xFLAG (fragment): three tandem FLAG® epitope tags
   5705..6586    +  CDS            NPM1: NPM_HUMAN - Also known as NPM. Experimental evidence at protein level: Swiss-Prot protein existence level 1. Involved in diverse cellular processes such as ribosome biogenesis, centrosome duplication, protein chaperoning, histone assembly, cell proliferation, and regulation of tumor suppressors p53/TP53 and ARF. Binds ribosome presumably to drive ribosome nuclear export. Associated with nucleolar ribonucleoprotein structures and bind single-stranded nucleic acids. Acts as a chaperonin for the core histones H3, H2B and H4. Stimulates APEX1 endonuclease activity on apurinic/apyrimidinic (AP) dou
   6647..6976    +  promoter       SV40 promoter: SV40 enhancer and early promoter
   6986..7585    +  CDS            PuroR: puromycin N-acetyltransferase; pac from Streptomyces alboniger; confers resistance to puromycin
   7687..7711    +  misc_feature   MCS (fragment): pBluescript multiple cloning site
   7711..8299    +  misc_feature   WPRE: woodchuck hepatitis virus posttranscriptional regulatory element
   8236..8817    +  CDS            nef (fragment): NEF_HV1H2 - Experimental evidence at protein level: Swiss-Prot protein existence level 1. Extracellular Nef protein targets CD4(+) T-lymphocytes for apoptosis by interacting with CXCR4 surface receptors. From Human immunodeficiency virus type 1 group M subtype B (isolate HXB2) (HIV-1).
   8824..9004    +  LTR            5' LTR (truncated): truncated 5' long terminal repeat (LTR) from HIV-1
   9036..9260    +  polyA_signal   bGH poly(A) signal: bovine growth hormone polyadenylation signal
   9264..9285    +  promoter       SV40 promoter (fragment): SV40 enhancer and early promoter
   9306..9734    +  rep_origin     f1 ori (sequence partly withheld): f1 bacteriophage origin of replication; arrow indicates direction of (+) strand synthesis
   9748..10077   +  promoter       SV40 promoter: SV40 enhancer and early promoter
  10125..10172   +  promoter       EM7 promoter: synthetic bacterial promoter&nbsp
  10191..371     +  CDS            BleoR (across the origin): antibiotic-binding protein; Sh ble from Streptoalloteichus hindustanus; confers resistance to bleomycin, phleomycin, and Zeocin™
