[The description below was written by a language model from this plasmid's Addgene catalogue record and pLannotate feature annotations shown in this document.]
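Description:
p5xUAS-Flag-NPM1wt is a lentiviral transfer plasmid for 4-hydroxytamoxifen-inducible expression of N-terminally Flag-tagged wild-type human NPM1 (nucleophosmin, B23) in mammalian cells following transduction. It is propagated in E. coli through a high-copy ColE1/pUC-type origin with ampicillin selection. The backbone also carries an f1 origin and an SV40/EM7-driven bleomycin/Zeocin resistance cassette that lies outside the viral region. The viral genome is arranged in a third-generation style: a CMV enhancer/promoter drives transcription from a truncated HIV-1 5' LTR. This is followed by the Ψ packaging signal with a partial gag sequence, the RRE for Rev-dependent RNA export, and the cPPT/CTS. Downstream are a WPRE, a second truncated LTR and a bGH polyadenylation signal.

The payload begins with five tandem Gal4-binding UAS sites, plus a partial additional repeat, placed upstream of the Flag epitope and the NPM1 coding sequence. The annotation does not identify a minimal promoter between the UAS array and the open reading frame. UAS elements are silent unless a Gal4 DNA-binding-domain transactivator is present. Tamoxifen inducibility therefore presumably depends on a hormone-regulated Gal4 fusion activator, which is not annotated in this plasmid and would have to be supplied separately; the record does not describe that component. An SV40 promoter driving puromycin N-acetyltransferase sits downstream of NPM1 within the provirus, allowing selection of transduced cells. The associated publication concerns cytoplasmic mislocalization of CTCF by mutant NPM1c in acute myeloid leukemia. This suggests that the wild-type construct serves as a comparator for inducible NPM1 expression in such studies.
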