Addgene plasmid #131822: p5xUAS-Flag-NPM1wt
Purpose: 4-hydroxytamoxifen inducible vector expressing Flag-NPM1wildtype (human) in mammalian cells through transduction
Depositing lab: Mark Minden. Depositing organization: University Health Network. Publication: NPM1c impedes CTCF functions through cytoplasmic mislocalization in acute myeloid leukemia. Wang AJ, Han Y, Jia N, Chen P, Minden MD. Leukemia. 2020 May;34(5):1278-1290. doi: 10.1038/s41375-019-0681-8. Epub 2019 Dec 12. PubMed 31831844.
Backbone
  Vector backbone: 5xUAS 4-OHTinducible system
  Vector type: Lentiviral
Growth in bacteria
  Bacterial resistance: Ampicillin, 100 μg/mL
  Growth temperature: 37°C
  Growth strain: NEB Stable
  Copy number: High Copy
Gene/Insert
  Gene/Insert name: NPM1
  Species: H. sapiens (human)
  Entrez Gene: NPM1 (a.k.a. B23, NPM)
  Tag / fusion protein: Flag (N terminal on insert)
Terms and licenses: Academic/Nonprofit Terms; Industry Terms: Not Available to Industry
How to cite: p5xUAS-Flag-NPM1wt was a gift from Mark Minden (Addgene plasmid # 131822 ; http://n2t.net/addgene:131822 ; RRID:Addgene_131822)
